Addgene plasmid #236301: IVNS1ABP-P1
Purpose: Study the role and mechanism of the IVNS1ABP-P1 3' UTR in regulating gene function.
Depositing lab: Angela Ting. Depositing organization: University of Texas MD Anderson Cancer Center. Publication: Differentiation in the human urothelia is defined by distinct alternative polyadenylation. Le NB, Sona S, Santo B, Zhang Y, Ou R, Schweickart RA, Kochat V, Padron WI, Rai K, Lee SH, Yi JM, Wessely O, Lee BH, Ting AH. Cell Rep. 2026 Jan 13;45(1):116839. doi: 10.1016/j.celrep.2025.116839. PubMed 41533515.
Backbone
  Vector backbone: pmirGLO Dual-Luciferase miRNA Target Expression Vector
  Vector type: Mammalian Expression
Growth in bacteria
  Bacterial resistance: Ampicillin, 100 μg/mL
  Growth temperature: 37°C
  Growth strain: DH5alpha
  Copy number: High Copy
Gene/Insert
  Gene/Insert name: IVNS1ABP-P1 3'UTR
  Species: H. sapiens (human)
  Entrez Gene: IVNS1ABP (a.k.a. ND1, NS-1, NS1BP, FLARA3, KLHL39, NS1-BP, HSPC068, FLJ10069, FLJ10411, FLJ10962, FLJ35593, FLJ36593, KIAA0850, DKFZp686K06216)
  Cloning method: Gibson Cloning
Terms and licenses: Academic/Nonprofit Terms; Industry Terms: Not Available to Industry
How to cite: IVNS1ABP-P1 was a gift from Angela Ting (Addgene plasmid # 236301 ; http://n2t.net/addgene:236301 ; RRID:Addgene_236301)
