[The description below was written by a language model from this plasmid's Addgene catalogue record and pLannotate feature annotations shown in this document.]
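Description:
IVNS1ABP-P1 is a mammalian dual-luciferase reporter plasmid built on the pmirGLO Dual-Luciferase miRNA Target Expression Vector, into which a 3' UTR segment of the human IVNS1ABP gene (designated "P1") was inserted by Gibson cloning. It is propagated in E. coli through a high-copy ColE1/pUC-type origin and selected with ampicillin via the β-lactamase gene. A ColE1 cer site is also annotated, which helps resolve plasmid multimers into monomers.

The sequenced plasmid (about 7.8 kb) carries two independent reporter units. In the first, a PGK promoter (annotated as mouse phosphoglycerate kinase 1) drives the synthetic firefly luciferase gene luc2. A roughly 500 bp unannotated stretch lies between the end of this coding sequence and remnants of the cloning site. This is the position where a 3' UTR insert would be expected, although the feature table does not label the insert itself. An SV40 poly(A) signal is annotated nearby, but on the strand opposite to luc2, so the table does not clearly show which signal terminates the firefly transcript. In the second unit, the SV40 enhancer/early promoter drives humanized Renilla luciferase followed by a NeoR/KanR sequence, ending in a synthetic poly(A) signal. This supplies an internal normalization control and potentially G418 selection in mammalian cells. Several short annotated fragments (tnpA, large T antigen, T7 terminator, M13 ori, bom) are probably incidental sequence matches rather than functional parts.

Because the UTR is fused to firefly luciferase, changes in the firefly/Renilla ratio report how this sequence affects transcript stability or translation. The stated purpose is to study the role and mechanism of the IVNS1ABP-P1 3' UTR in regulating gene function. The associated work concerns alternative polyadenylation in human urothelium, but the record does not define what "P1" denotes.
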