Features (pLannotate 1.2.2; 18 found; start..end, strand, type, name):
      1..589     +  rep_origin     ori: high-copy-number ColE1/pMB1/pBR322/pUC origin of replication
    747..1607    -  CDS            AmpR: β-lactamase; bla; confers resistance to ampicillin, carbenicillin, and related antibiotics
   1608..1712    -  promoter       AmpR promoter: bla
   1755..1847    +  CDS            tnpA (fragment): TN5P_ECOLX - Also known as tnp. Experimental evidence at protein level: Swiss-Prot protein existence level 1. Mediates transposition of transposon Tn5 by a 'cut and paste' mechanism. First, the monomeric transposase binds the 19 bp inverted DNA repeats flanking the transposon. Then, dimerization of the DNA- bound transposase creates a synaptic DNA complex. After nicking of the first DNA strand, excision of the transposon proceeds through a series of intermediates. The transposase then mediates the insertion of the transposon at a new site by strand transfer. The activity of the wild- type tran
   1868..1916    -  polyA_signal   poly(A) signal: synthetic polyadenylation signal
   1980..2772    -  CDS            NeoR/KanR (fragment): aminoglycoside phosphotransferase from Tn5; aph(3')-II (or nptII); confers resistance to neomycin, kanamycin, and G418 (Geneticin®)
   2823..3755    -  CDS            hRluc: Renilla luciferase human codon-optimized
   3806..4163    -  promoter       SV40 promoter: SV40 enhancer and early promoter
   4228..4279    +  misc_feature   bom (fragment): basis of mobility region from pBR322
   4280..4312    -  rep_origin     M13 ori (fragment): M13 bacteriophage origin of replication; arrow indicates direction of (+) strand synthesis
   4317..4385    +  CDS            large T antigen (fragment): large T antigen from SV40 (simian virus 40)
   4408..4529    +  polyA_signal   SV40 poly(A) signal: SV40 polyadenylation signal
   4551..4570    -  terminator     T7 terminator (fragment): transcription terminator for bacteriophage T7 RNA polymerase
   4578..4627    -  CDS            SET1 (fragment): solubility-enhancement tag derived from T7 phage gene 10B
   4634..4658    -  misc_feature   MCS (fragment): pUC18/19 multiple cloning site
   5195..6847    -  CDS            luciferase: firefly luciferase synthetic luc2 version of the luciferase gene
   6894..7393    -  promoter       PGK promoter: mouse phosphoglycerate kinase 1 promoter
   7450..7733    -  misc_feature   cer region: ColE1-derived recombination site that helps to maintain plasmids as monomers
>Addgene plasmid #236301 | IVNS1ABP-P1 | addgene full sequence | sequence record 469272 | Addgene NGS Result
TTGAAATCCTTTTTTTCTGCGCGTAATCTGCTGCTTGCAAACAAAAAAACCACCGCTACCAGCGGTGGTT
TGTTTGCCGGATCAAGAGCTACCAACTCTTTTTCCGAAGGTAACTGGCTTCAGCAGAGCGCAGATACCAA
ATACTGTCCTTCTAGTGTAGCCGTAGTTAGGCCACCACTTCAAGAACTCTGTAGCACCGCCTACATACCT
CGCTCTGCTAATCCTGTTACCAGTGGCTGCTGCCAGTGGCGATAAGTCGTGTCTTACCGGGTTGGACTCA
AGACGATAGTTACCGGATAAGGCGCAGCGGTCGGGCTGAACGGGGGGTTCGTGCACACAGCCCAGCTTGG
AGCGAACGACCTACACCGAACTGAGATACCTACAGCGTGAGCTATGAGAAAGCGCCACGCTTCCCGAAGG
GAGAAAGGCGGACAGGTATCCGGTAAGCGGCAGGGTCGGAACAGGAGAGCGCACGAGGGAGCTTCCAGGG
GGAAACGCCTGGTATCTTTATAGTCCTGTCGGGTTTCGCCACCTCTGACTTGAGCGTCGATTTTTGTGAT
GCTCGTCAGGGGGGCGGAGCCTATGGAAAAACGCCAGCAACGCGGCCTTTTTACGGTTCCTGGCCTTTTG
CTGGCCTTTTGCTCACATGTTCTTTCCTGCGTTATCCCCTGATTCTGTGGATAACCGTATTACCGCCTTT
GAGTGAGCTGATACCGGTTGGGCGTCGCTTGGTCGGTCATTTCGAATTACCAATGCTTAATCAGTGAGGC
ACCTATCTCAGCGATCTGTCTATTTCGTTCATCCATAGTTGCCTGACTCCCCGTCGTGTAGATAACTACG
ATACGGGAGGGCTTACCATCTGGCCCCAGTGCTGCAATGATACCGCGAGACCCACGCTCACCGGCTCCAG
ATTTATCAGCAATAAACCAGCCAGCCGGAAGGGCCGAGCGCAGAAGTGGTCCTGCAACTTTATCCGCCTC
CATCCAGTCTATTAATTGTTGCCGGGAAGCTAGAGTAAGTAGTTCGCCAGTTAATAGTTTGCGCAACGTT
GTTGCCATTGCTACAGGCATCGTGGTGTCACGCTCGTCGTTTGGTATGGCTTCATTCAGCTCCGGTTCCC
AACGATCAAGGCGAGTTACATGATCCCCCATGTTGTGCAAAAAAGCGGTTAGCTCCTTCGGTCCTCCGAT
AGTTGTCAGAAGTAAGTTGGCCGCAGTGTTATCACTCATGGTTATGGCAGCACTGCATAATTCTCTTACT
GTCATGCCATCCGTAAGATGCTTTTCTGTGACTGGTGAGTACTCAACCAAGTCATTCTGAGAATAGTGTA
TGCGGCGACCGAGTTGCTCTTGCCCGGCGTCAATACGGGATAATACCGCGCCACATAGCAGAACTTTGAA
AGTGCTCATCATTGGAAAACGTTCTTCGGGGCGAAAACTCTCAAGGATCTTACCGCTGTTGAGATCCAGT
TCGATGTAACCCACTCGTGCACCCAACTGATCTTCAGCATCTTTTACTTTCACCAGCGTTTCTGGGTGAG
CAAAAACAGGAAGGCAAAATGCCGCAAAAAAGGGAATAAGGGCGACACGGAAATGTTGAATACTCATACT
CTTCCTTTTTCAATATTATTGAAGCATTTATCAGGGTTATTGTCTCATGAGCGGATACATATTTGAATGT
ATTTAGAAAAATAAACAAATAGGGGTTCCGCGCACATTTCCCCGAAAAGTGCCACCTGACGTCTAAGAAA
CCATTACGTAGAAAGCCAGTCCGCAGAAACGGTGCTGACCCCGGATGAATGTCAGCTACTGGGCTATCTG
GACAAGGGAAAACGCAAGCGCAAAGAGGATCCTTATCGCTATCGATTCACACAAAAAACCAACACACAGA
TGTAATGAAAATAAAGATATTTTATTGCGGCCATCGTGATGGCAGGTTGGGCGTCGCTTGGTCGGTCATT
TCGAACCCCAGAGTCCCGCTCAGAAGAACTCGTCAAGAAGGCGATAGAAGGCGATGCGCTGCGAATCGGG
AGCGGCGATACCGTAAAGCACGAGGAAGCGGTCAGCCCATTCGCCGCCAAGCTCTTCAGCAATATCACGG
GTAGCCAACGCTATGTCCTGATAGCGGTCCGCCACACCCAGCCGGCCACAGTCGATGAATCCAGAAAAGC
GGCCATTTTCCACCATGATATTCGGCAAGCAGGCATCGCCATGGGTCACGACGAGATCCTCGCCGTCGGG
CATGCGCGCCTTGAGCCTGGCGAACAGTTCGGCTGGCGCGAGCCCCTGATGCTCTTCGTCCAGATCATCC
TGATCGACAAGACCGGCTTCCATCCGAGTACGTGCTCGCTCGATGCGATGTTTCGCTTGGTGGTCGAATG
GGCAGGTAGCCGGATCAAGCGTATGCAGCCGCCGCATTGCATCAGCCATGATGGATACTTTCTCGGCAGG
AGCAAGGTGAGATGACAGGAGATCCTGCCCCGGCACTTCGCCCAATAGCAGCCAGTCCCTTCCCGCTTCA
GTGACAACGTCGAGCACAGCTGCGCAAGGAACGCCCGTCGTGGCCAGCCACGATAGCCGCGCTGCCTCGT
CCTGCAGTTCATTCAGGGCACCGGACAGGTCGGTCTTGACAAAAAGAACCGGGCGCCCCTGCGCTGACAG
CCGGAACACGGCGGCATCAGAGCAGCCGATTGTCTGTTGTGCCCAGTCATAGCCGAATAGCCTCTCCACC
CAAGCGGCCGGAGAACCTGCGTGCAATCCATCTTGTTCAATCCCTCCGGAGCCTCCGCCACCTGATCCGC
CACCTCCGCTCCCACCACCGGTCTGCTCGTTCTTCAGCACGCGCTCCACGAAGCTCTTGATGTACTTACC
CATTTCATCTGGAGCGTCCTCCTGGCTGAAGTGGAGGCCCTTCACCTTCACGAACTCGGTGTTAGGGAAC
TTCTTAGCTCCCTCGACAATAGCGTTGGAAAAGAACCCAGGGTCGGACTCGATGAACATCTTAGGCAGAT
CGTCGCTGGCCCGAAGGTAGGCGTTGTAGTTGCGGACAATCTGGACGACGTCGGGCTTGCCTCCCTTAAC
GAGAGGGATCTCGCGAGGCCAGGAGAGGGTAGGCCGTCTAACCTCGCCCTTCTCCTTGAATGGCTCCAGG
TAGGCAGCGAACTCCTCAGGCTCCAGTTTCCGCATGATCTTGCTTGGGAGCATGGTCTCGACGAAGAAGT
TATTCTCAAGCACCATTTTCTCGCCCTCTTCGCTCTTGATCAGGGCGATATCCTCCTCGATGTCAGGCCA
CTCGTCCCAGGACTCGATCACGTCCACGACACTCTCAGCATGGACGATGGCCTTGATCTTGTCTTGGTGC
TCGTAGGAGTAGTGAAAGGCCAGACAAGCCCCCCAGTCGTGGCCCACAAAGATGATTTTCTTTGGAAGGT
TCAGCAGCTCGAACCAAGCGGTGAGGTACTTGTAGTGATCCAGGAGGCGATATGAGCCATTCCCGCTCTT
GCCGGACTTACCCATTCCGATCAGATCAGGGATGATGCATCTAGCCACGGGCTCGATGTGAGGCACGACG
TGCCTCCACAGGTAGCTGGAGGCAGCGTTACCATGCAGAAAAATCACGGCGTTCTCGGCGTGCTTCTCGG
AATCATAGTAGTTGATGAAGGAGTCCAGCACGTTCATTTGCTTGCAGCGAGCCCACCACTGAGGCCCAGT
GATCATGCGTTTGCGTTGCTCGGGGTCGTACACCTTGGAAGCCATGGTGGCTCCAGCCTTTGGTTCGAGA
CTGTTGTGTCAGAAGAATCAAGCTTTTTGCAAAAGCCTAGGCCTCCAAAAAAGCCTCCTCACTACTTCTG
GAATAGCTCAGAGGCCGAGGCGGCCTCGGCCTCTGCATAAATAAAAAAAATTAGTCAGCCATGGGGCGGA
GAATGGGCGGAACTGGGCGGAGTTAGGGGCGGGATGGGCGGAGTTAGGGGCGGGACTATGGTTGCTGACT
AATTGAGATGCATGCTTTGCATACTTCTGCCTGCTGGGGAGCCTGGGGACTTTCCACACCTGGTTGCTGA
CTAATTGAGATGCATGCTTTGCATACTTCTGCCTGCTGGGGAGCCTGGGGACTTTCCACACCCTAACTGA
CACACATTCCACAGCTGGTTCTTTCCGCCTCAGAAGGTACCTAACCAAGTTCCTCTTTCAGAGGTTATTT
CAGGCCATGGTGCTGCGCAGATCCGCGTATGCGGTGTGAAATACCGCACAGATGCGTAAGGAGAAAATAC
CGCATCAGGAAATTGTAAGCGTTAATATTTTGTTAAAATTCGATTTTACCACATTTGTAGAGGTTTTACT
TGCTTAAAAAAACCTCCCACATCTCCCCCTGAACCTGAAACATAAAATGAATGCAATTGTTGTTGTTAAC
TTGTTTATTGCAGCTTATAATGGTTACAAATAAAGCAATAGCATCACAAATTTCACAAATAAAGCATTTT
TTTCACTGCATTCTAGTTGTGGTTTGTCCAAACTCATCAATGTATCTTATCATGTCTGCTCGAAGCGGCC
GCCCCAAGGGGTTATGCTAGTTATTGCTCAGCGGTGGCAGCAGCCAACTCAGCTTCCTTTCGGGCTTTGT
TAGCAGCCGGATCAGCTTGCATGCCTGCAGGTCGACTCAAATTTAAGACCCTCTCAAACTAACAGGCTTA
GTGATGTAATTATGGTTAGTAGAGGTACACTTGTGAATAAAGAGGGTGGGTGGGTATAGATGTTGCTAAC
AGCAACACAAAGCTTTTGCATATTGCATACTATTAAACATGCTGTACATACTTTTTGGGTTTATTTGGAA
AGGAATGCAAAGATGAAGGTCTGTTTTGTGTACTTTTAAGACTTTGGTTATTTTACTTTTTGGAAAAGAA
TAAACCAAGAATTGATTGGGCACATCATTTCAAGAAGTCCCCTCTCCTCCACATTTGTTTTGCCAATTTG
CACATTAAATGACTCTTCCCTCAAATGTGTACTATGGGGTAAAAGGGGTAGGGTTTAAAGATGTAGACAG
TTGGGTTTTTTAAGGGCCCTTTTTCAATAACTGGAACACTCTATAACAAAGGATACTTATTTAAATAGAT
GACATTGACTATTTTTGTTTTTATTAAAAGGAAGCTTACATGCCTACCAACTCGAGGCTAGCGAGCTCGT
TTAAACAACTAGAATTACACGGCGATCTTGCCGCCCTTCTTGGCCTTAATGAGAATCTCGCGGATCTTGC
GGGCGTCCAACTTGCCGGTCAGTCCTTTAGGCACCTCGTCCACGAACACAACACCACCGCGCAGCTTCTT
GGCGGTTGTAACCTGGCTGGCCACATAGTCCACGATCTCCTTCTCGGTCATGGTTTTACCGTGTTCCAGC
ACGACGACTGCGGCGGGCAGCTCGCCGGCATCGTCGTCGGGCAGGCCGGCGACCCCGGCGTCGAAGATGT
TGGGGTGTTGCAGCAGGATGCTCTCCAGTTCGGCTGGGGCTACCTGGTAGCCCTTGTATTTGATCAGGCT
CTTCAGCCGGTCCACGATGAAGAAGTGCTCGTCCTCGTCCCAGTAGGCGATGTCGCCGCTGTGCAGCCAG
CCGTCCTTGTCGATGAGAGCGTTTGTAGCCTCGGGGTTGTTAACGTAGCCGCTCATGATCATGGGGCCAC
GGACGCACAGCTCGCCGCGCTGGTTCACACCCAGTGTCTTACCGGTGTCCAAGTCCACCACCTTAGCCTC
GAAGAAGGGCACCACCTTGCCTACTGCGCCAGGCTTGTCGTCCCCTTCGGGGGTGATCAGAATGGCGCTG
GTTGTTTCTGTCAGGCCGTAGCCCTGGCGGATGCCTGGTAGGTGGAAGCGTTTGGCCACGGCCTCACCTA
CCTCCTTGCTGAGCGGCGCCCCGCCGCTGGCGATCTCGTGCAAGTTGCTTAGGTCGTACTTGTCGATGAG
AGTGCTCTTAGCGAAGAAGCTAAATAGTGTGGGCACCAGCAGGGCAGATTGAATCTTATAGTCTTGCAAG
CTGCGCAAGAATAGCTCCTCCTCGAAGCGGTACATGAGCACGACCCGAAAGCCGCAGATCAAGTAGCCCA
GCGTGGTGAACATGCCGAAGCCGTGGTGAAATGGCACCACGCTGAGGATAGCGGTGTCGGGGATGATCTG
GTTGCCGAAGATGGGGTCGCGGGCATGACTGAATCGGACACAAGCGGTGCGGTGCGGTAGGGCTACGCCC
TTGGGCAATCCGGTACTGCCACTACTGTTCATGATCAGGGCGATGGTTTTGTCCCGGTCGAAGCTCTCGG
GCACGAAGTCGTACTCGTTGAAGCCGGGTGGCAAATGGGAAGTCACGAAGGTGTACATGCTTTGGAAGCC
CTGGTAGTCGGTCTTGCTATCCATGATGATGATCTTTTGTATGATCGGTAGCTTCTTTTGCACGTTGAGG
ATCTTTTGCAGCCCTTTCTTGCTCACGAATACGACGGTGGGCTGGCTGATGCCCATGCTGTTCAGCAGCT
CGCGCTCGTTGTAGATGTCGTTAGCTGGGGCCACAGCCACACCGATGAACAGGGCACCCAACACGGGCAT
GAAGAACTGCAAGCTATTCTCGCTGCACACCACGATCCGATGGTTTGTATTCAGCCCATAGCGCTTCATA
GCTTCTGCCAGCCGAACGCTCATCTCGAAGTACTCGGCGTAGGTAATGTCCACCTCGATATGTGCGTCGG
TAAAGGCGATGGTGCCGGGCACCAGGGCGTAGCGCTTCATGGCTTTGTGCAGCTGCTCGCCGGCGGTCCC
GTCTTCGAGTGGGTAGAATGGCGCTGGGCCCTTCTTAATGTTTTTGGCATCTTCCATGGTGGCTTTACCA
ACAGTACCGGATTGCCAAGCTTGGGCTGCAGGTCGAAAGGCCCGGAGATGAGGAAGAGGAGAACAGCGCG
GCAGACGTGCGCTTTTGAAGCGTGCAGAATGCCGGGCCTCCGGAGGACCTTCGGGCGCCCGCCCCGCCCC
TGAGCCCGCCCCTGAGCCCGCCCCCGGACCCACCCCTTCCCAGCCTCTGAGCCCAGAAAGCGAAGGAGCA
AAGCTGCTATTGGCCGCTGCCCCAAAGGCCTACCCGCTTCCATTGCTCAGCGGTGCTGTCCATCTGCACG
AGACTAGTGAGACGTGCTACTTCCATTTGTCACGTCCTGCACGACGCGAGCTGCGGGGCGGGGGGGAACT
TCCTGACTAGGGGAGGAGTAGAAGGTGGCGCGAAGGGGCCACCAAAGAACGGAGCCGGTTGGCGCCTACC
GGTGGATGTGGAATGTGTGCGAGGCCAGAGGCCACTTGTGTAGCGCCAAGTGCCCAGCGGGGCTGCTAAA
GCGCATGCTCCAGACTGCCTTGGGAAAAGCGCCTCCCCTACCCGGTAGATCTCGATCCTCTACGCCGGAC
GCATCGTGGCCGGAGTACTGCGGTTTATCTCGATGGCTACGAGGGCAGACAGTAAGTGGATTTACCATAA
TCCCTTAATTGTACGCACCGCTAAAACGCGTTCAGCGCGATCACGGCAGCAGACAGGTAAAAATGGCAAC
AAACCACCCGAAAAACTGCCGCAATCGCGCCTGATAAATTTTAACCGTATGAATACCTATGCAACCAGAG
GGTACAGGCCACATTACCCCCACTTAATCCACTGAAGCTGCCATTTTTCATGGTTTCACCATCCCAGCGA
AGGGCCATCCAGCGTGCGTTCCTGTATTTCCGGACTATAAAAGGATCTAGGTGAAGATCCTTTTTGATAA
TCTCATGACCAAAATCCCTTAACGTGAGTTTTCGTTCCACTGAGCGTCAGACCCCGTAGAAAAGATCAAA
GGATCTTC
